Addgene plasmid #15615: 9x HD-TgDeltaMOR23-RFP
Depositing lab: Peter Mombaerts. Depositing organization: Rockefeller University. Publication: Homeodomain binding motifs modulate the probability of odorant receptor gene choice in transgenic mice. Vassalli A, Feinstein P, Mombaerts P. Mol Cell Neurosci. 2011 Feb;46(2):381-96. Epub 2010 Nov 26. 10.1016/j.mcn.2010.11.001 PubMed 21111823.
Backbone
  Vector backbone: pBS
  Backbone size w/o insert (bp): 3000
  Vector type: high copy number
Growth in bacteria
  Bacterial resistance: Ampicillin, 100 μg/mL
  Growth temperature: 37°C
  Growth strain: DH5alpha
  Copy number: High Copy
Gene/Insert
  Gene/Insert name: 9x HD-TgΔMOR23-IRES-taumRFP1
  Species: M. musculus (mouse)
  Insert size (bp): 7700
  Cloning method: Restriction Enzyme; 5′ cloning site SacI (unknown if destroyed); 3′ cloning site nheI (unknown if destroyed)
  Sequencing primers: 5′ m13; 3′ reverse
Terms and licenses: Academic/Nonprofit Terms; Industry Terms: Not Available to Industry
How to cite: 9x HD-TgDeltaMOR23-RFP was a gift from Peter Mombaerts (Addgene plasmid # 15615 ; http://n2t.net/addgene:15615 ; RRID:Addgene_15615)
