[The description below was written by a language model from this plasmid's Addgene catalogue record.]
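Description:
9x HD-TgDeltaMOR23-RFP is a mouse transgene construct carried in a pBS (pBluescript-type) high-copy bacterial cloning backbone of about 3 kb. It is propagated in E. coli under ampicillin selection. The backbone serves only to maintain and amplify the insert. No feature table accompanies the record, so the positions of the origin, resistance cassette and insert elements cannot be detailed.

The payload is a roughly 7.7 kb mouse-derived insert named 9x HD-TgΔMOR23-IRES-taumRFP1, cloned by restriction enzymes between SacI and NheI sites. As the name indicates, it is a MOR23 odorant receptor transgene in a deleted ("Δ") form, to which nine copies of a homeodomain (HD) binding motif have been added. This is followed by an internal ribosome entry site driving a tau-mRFP1 reporter. The IRES allows the reporter to be translated from the same transcript as the receptor. Cells that express the transgene are therefore marked by red fluorescence, and fusion to the microtubule-associated protein tau typically carries the label into axons. The record does not specify what the Δ deletion removes, the exact promoter sequences retained, or the arrangement of the HD repeats relative to the receptor gene.

The associated publication concerns how homeodomain binding motifs modulate the probability of odorant receptor gene choice in transgenic mice. The construct therefore appears intended for generating such mice, where the frequency of RFP-labelled neurons would report how the added motifs affect selection of the MOR23 transgene.
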