>Addgene plasmid #15615 | 9x HD-TgDeltaMOR23-RFP | addgene partial sequence | sequence record 22042 | 15615 with M13F
TTTAACGAGCTCACAACTTTTTAATGAAGTCACAACTTTTTAATGAAGTCACAACTTTTTAATGAAGTCG
AGCTCACAACTTTTTAATGAAGTCACAACTTTTTAATGAAGTCACAACTTTTTAATGAAGTCGAGCTCAC
AACTTTTTAATGAAGTCACAACTTTTTAATGAAGTCACAACTTTTTAATGAAGTCGAGCTCATGTGTCTA
GTTGCATATGTAACAGAGGGTTGCCTAGTTGGCCATCAATGGGAGGAGAGGCCCTTGGTCTTGTGAAGGT
TCTATGCCCAATATAGGGGAATGCCAGGGCCAGGAAGTGGGAGTGGGTGTGTTGGGAAGCAGGTCATTGG
GAGGGTATAGGGGACTTTTGGACAGGAAACTAGGAAAGGGGATAGTATTTGAAATGTAAACGAAGATAAT
ATCTAATACAAAATTAAATTAAAAAAGAAGAAAACTGATGCACAACATCTTCAGAAACTTCTGAAGGAAG
GGAAGAAAGAAACACCTGGGAAGCAGCCTCTGGGGAATCCCAAAATGTCACCCCCTGAGATAAGTAAAAA
CCCCTGTTTTTAATAAAATCCCCTGGTATCTATTTGTGACACGACTTTTCTGGTTCCCCTGAGATACCAA
GGGAGCTGTGAAGAAAGGAGAGCCAGGTGGGTGTGGTAGACAGTGTTGTTTCCTTTGGAGATTTCTCTTG
ATCTCTGAAACCACAGAGGCTTCTTCTCC
