>Addgene plasmid #15615 | 9x HD-TgDeltaMOR23-RFP | addgene partial sequence | sequence record 22043 | 15615 with M13R
GGGTACCGCTAGCTGGAAAGCTATGACGGATCAGTTTTTGGAGAGGGAGAGTCAGTTTTCCTAAGGATGT
GACTTCTCGTAGGTCAGTTACACTCTAGAGAGTCTAAAACATGCCCCTATAACCAGAAGTGTATGGACAG
TACAAATTGGAATAGATGAGTTATTAAATAAAATCAAAGCAAAGAGAGTTTGGGGTATAGAAAGGTGGAG
CTAAGAGGAGTTTGGAGTAAATGGGATCAAAGTATATTATATGAAAAACTCAAAGAATTGGTAAAAATAT
ATTTAAATTAACACATTCATATTTATCCATAAAATTTGGTGAATTGTTCTCTAAAGTTCAAAAATGTTCT
GTTACCTCTAGCATCCCAAATTAGTTATGAAACTCAGGCTGCAAAGTTTCTTCAGGAGCTATTAATCATG
AGTTATGACATCAGCTATTACACTATTGAATTGGTATGGTTTGACACAGGTGATACATATAAAGGACCTT
CAACATCCTGCCTTGGAACTTTTAATATAAGCATCTACAGAACATAGAAAGCCACAGGCCACCTAGAAGA
TGATCAACCCAATTTCTGTGAATCAGAATGGAAAATAAGGACTAGGACTTGATTTGGGGATACAGTAATC
ATGAGTGTCCCAATGTTGGTAAAATATAGTTGTTTTCATATCTGTGTCTCTGAAGAGTTCTTTTCATCTC
TTCTCTGAGTAGAGATAAACCAGTTCAGGTGGGAATATCCATGACACAAAACATCCCCCAAATCATTCCT
ATTGAAAATGAAAAACATGCACTA
